Addgene plasmid #211623: pLenti-h.Rhno1 S162A (D)-C-Myc-DDK-P2A-Puro
Purpose: Rhno1 S162A
Depositing lab: Agnel Sfeir. Depositing organization: Memorial Sloan-Kettering Cancer Center. Publication: RHINO directs MMEJ to repair DNA breaks in mitosis. Brambati A, Sacco O, Porcella S, Heyza J, Kareh M, Schmidt JC, Sfeir A. Science. 2023 Aug 11;381(6658):653-660. doi: 10.1126/science.adh3694. Epub 2023 Jul 13. PubMed 37440612.
Backbone
  Vector backbone: pLenti
  Backbone size w/o insert (bp): 7055
  Total vector size (bp): 7769
  Vector type: Mammalian Expression
  Selectable markers: Puromycin
Growth in bacteria
  Bacterial resistance: Chloramphenicol, 25 μg/mL
  Growth temperature: 37°C
  Growth strain: NEB Stable
  Copy number: Unknown
Gene/Insert
  Gene/Insert name: hRHNO1
  Species: H. sapiens (human)
  Insert size (bp): 714
  Mutation: S162A
  Entrez Gene: RHNO1 (a.k.a. C12orf32, HKMT1188, RHINO)
  Promoter: CMV
  Tag / fusion protein: myc-flag (C terminal on backbone)
  Cloning method: Unknown
  Sequencing primers: 5′ CGCAAATGGGCGGTAGGCGTG
Terms and licenses: Academic/Nonprofit Terms; Industry Terms: Not Available to Industry
How to cite: pLenti-h.Rhno1 S162A (D)-C-Myc-DDK-P2A-Puro was a gift from Agnel Sfeir (Addgene plasmid # 211623 ; http://n2t.net/addgene:211623 ; RRID:Addgene_211623)
