[The description below was written by a language model from this plasmid's Addgene catalogue record and pLannotate feature annotations shown in this document.]
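Description:
pLenti-h.Rhno1 S162A (D)-C-Myc-DDK-P2A-Puro is a 7.8 kb HIV-1-based lentiviral transfer plasmid for expressing a point mutant of human RHNO1 (RHINO, C12orf32) in mammalian cells. It is maintained in E. coli through a high-copy ColE1/pUC-type origin and selected with chloramphenicol via a cat gene driven by the AmpR (bla) promoter. The viral portion begins with a CMV enhancer/promoter fused to a truncated 5' LTR, an arrangement that typically drives genomic RNA transcription in packaging cells. This is followed by the Ψ packaging signal with a gag fragment, the Rev response element for Rev-dependent nuclear export, and the cPPT/CTS. A WPRE, which enhances transcript expression, and a second truncated LTR, with an adjoining nef-derived fragment, close the proviral region.

The payload is an internal CMV enhancer/promoter (with a downstream T7 promoter) driving the 714 bp RHNO1 coding sequence carrying the S162A substitution. According to the catalogue fields, the protein carries C-terminal Myc and DDK (FLAG) tags supplied by the backbone; the feature table picks up only a FLAG-type fragment. The name indicates a P2A peptide linking the tagged protein to puromycin N-acetyltransferase, so that one transcript yields both RHNO1 and the puromycin marker used to select transduced cells. The P2A itself is not annotated. A single loxP site sits between the puromycin gene and the WPRE.

RHNO1 participates in DNA damage signalling through the 9-1-1 complex and TOPBP1. The record states the purpose only as "Rhno1 S162A" and does not explain what the mutation does or what "(D)" in the name denotes. The associated publication concerns RHINO directing microhomology-mediated end joining in mitosis.
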