Features (pLannotate 1.2.2; 24 found; start..end, strand, type, name):
     31..83      -  misc_feature   bom (fragment): basis of mobility region from pBR322
    237..616     +  enhancer       CMV enhancer: human cytomegalovirus immediate early enhancer
    617..816     +  promoter       CMV promoter: human cytomegalovirus (CMV) immediate early promoter
    834..1014    +  LTR            5' LTR (truncated): truncated 5' long terminal repeat (LTR) from HIV-1
   1061..1186    +  misc_feature   HIV-1 Ψ: packaging signal of human immunodeficiency virus type 1
   1170..1508    +  CDS            HIV-1 gag (fragment): gag protein from human immunodeficiency virus 1; gag
   1683..1916    +  misc_feature   RRE: The Rev response element (RRE) of HIV-1 allows for Rev-dependent mRNA export from the nucleus to the cytoplasm.
   2293..2393    +  CDS            Rev (fragment): human immunodeficiency virus 1 (HIV-1) Rev protein; rev; enhances nuclear export of unspliced and incompletely spliced viral mRNAs
   2443..2560    +  misc_feature   cPPT/CTS: central polypurine tract and central termination sequence of HIV-1
   2643..3022    +  enhancer       CMV enhancer: human cytomegalovirus immediate early enhancer
   3024..3223    +  promoter       CMV promoter: human cytomegalovirus (CMV) immediate early promoter
   3252..3270    +  promoter       T7 promoter: promoter for bacteriophage T7 RNA polymerase
   3329..4042    +  CDS            RHNO1: RHNO1_HUMAN - Also known as C12orf32, RHINO. Experimental evidence at protein level: Swiss-Prot protein existence level 1. Plays a role in DNA damage response (DDR) signaling upon genotoxic stresses such as ionizing radiation (IR) during the S phase. Recruited to sites of DNA damage through interaction with the 9-1-1 cell-cycle checkpoint response complex and TOPBP1 in a ATR-dependent manner. Required for the progression of the G1 to S phase transition. Plays a role in the stimulation of CHEK1 phosphorylation. From Homo sapiens (Human).
   4109..4133    +  CDS            3xFLAG (fragment): three tandem FLAG® epitope tags
   4208..4807    +  CDS            PuroR (fragment): puromycin N-acetyltransferase; pac from Streptomyces; confers resistance to puromycin
   4864..4897    +  protein_bind   loxP: Cre-mediated recombination occurs in the 8-bp core sequence (GCATACAT). Cre recombinase
   4930..4953    +  misc_feature   MCS (fragment): pBluescript multiple cloning site
   4953..5541    +  misc_feature   WPRE: woodchuck hepatitis virus posttranscriptional regulatory element
   5542..5561    +  misc_feature   MCS (fragment): pBluescript multiple cloning site
   5563..6063    +  CDS            nef (fragment): NEF_HV1LA - Experimental evidence at protein level: Swiss-Prot protein existence level 1. Extracellular Nef protein targets CD4(+) T-lymphocytes for apoptosis by interacting with CXCR4 surface receptors. From Human immunodeficiency virus type 1 group M subtype B (isolate Lai) (HIV-1).
   6070..6250    +  LTR            5' LTR (truncated): truncated 5' long terminal repeat (LTR) from HIV-1
   6312..6900    -  rep_origin     ori: high-copy-number ColE1/pMB1/pBR322/pUC origin of replication
   6980..7636    -  CDS            cat: CAT_ECOLX - Experimental evidence at protein level: Swiss-Prot protein existence level 1. This enzyme is an effector of chloramphenicol resistance in bacteria. From Escherichia coli. This protein is used as a marker in many commonly used cloning vectors, such as pACYC184.
   7637..7741    -  promoter       AmpR promoter: bla
>Addgene plasmid #211623 | pLenti-h.Rhno1 S162A (D)-C-Myc-DDK-P2A-Puro | addgene full sequence | sequence record 419843 | Addgene NGS Result
GTCGACGGATCGGGAGATCTCCCGATCCCCTATGGTGCACTCTCAGTACAATCTGCTCTGATGCCGCATA
GTTAAGCCAGTATCTGCTCCCTGCTTGTGTGTTGGAGGTCGCTGAGTAGTGCGCGAGCAAAATTTAAGCT
ACAACAAGGCAAGGCTTGACCGACAATTGCATGAAGAATCTGCTTAGGGTTAGGCGTTTTGCGCTGCTTC
GCGATGTACGGGCCAGATATCGCGTTGACATTGATTATTGACTAGTTATTAATAGTAATCAATTACGGGG
TCATTAGTTCATAGCCCATATATGGAGTTCCGCGTTACATAACTTACGGTAAATGGCCCGCCTGGCTGAC
CGCCCAACGACCCCCGCCCATTGACGTCAATAATGACGTATGTTCCCATAGTAACGCCAATAGGGACTTT
CCATTGACGTCAATGGGTGGAGTATTTACGGTAAACTGCCCACTTGGCAGTACATCAAGTGTATCATATG
CCAAGTACGCCCCCTATTGACGTCAATGACGGTAAATGGCCCGCCTGGCATTATGCCCAGTACATGACCT
TATGGGACTTTCCTACTTGGCAGTACATCTACGTATTAGTCATCGCTATTACCATGGTGATGCGGTTTTG
GCAGTACATCAATGGGCGTGGATAGCGGTTTGACTCACGGGGATTTCCAAGTCTCCACCCCATTGACGTC
AATGGGAGTTTGTTTTGGCACCAAAATCAACGGGACTTTCCAAAATGTCGTAACAACTCCGCCCCATTGA
CGCAAATGGGCGGTAGGCGTGTACGGTGGGAGGTCTATATAAGCAGCGCGTTTTGCCTGTACTGGGTCTC
TCTGGTTAGACCAGATCTGAGCCTGGGAGCTCTCTGGCTAACTAGGGAACCCACTGCTTAAGCCTCAATA
AAGCTTGCCTTGAGTGCTTCAAGTAGTGTGTGCCCGTCTGTTGTGTGACTCTGGTAACTAGAGATCCCTC
AGACCCTTTTAGTCAGTGTGGAAAATCTCTAGCAGTGGCGCCCGAACAGGGACTTGAAAGCGAAAGGGAA
ACCAGAGGAGCTCTCTCGACGCAGGACTCGGCTTGCTGAAGCGCGCACGGCAAGAGGCGAGGGGCGGCGA
CTGGTGAGTACGCCAAAAATTTTGACTAGCGGAGGCTAGAAGGAGAGAGATGGGTGCGAGAGCGTCAGTA
TTAAGCGGGGGAGAATTAGATCGCGATGGGAAAAAATTCGGTTAAGGCCAGGGGGAAAGAAAAAATATAA
ATTAAAACATATAGTATGGGCAAGCAGGGAGCTAGAACGATTCGCAGTTAATCCTGGCCTGTTAGAAACA
TCAGAAGGCTGTAGACAAATACTGGGACAGCTACAACCATCCCTTCAGACAGGATCAGAAGAACTTAGAT
CATTATATAATACAGTAGCAACCCTCTATTGTGTGCATCAAAGGATAGAGATAAAAGACACCAAGGAAGC
TTTAGACAAGATAGAGGAAGAGCAAAACAAAAGTAAGACCACCGCACAGCAAGCGGCCGGCCGCTGATCT
TCAGACCTGGAGGAGGAGATATGAGGGACAATTGGAGAAGTGAATTATATAAATATAAAGTAGTAAAAAT
TGAACCATTAGGAGTAGCACCCACCAAGGCAAAGAGAAGAGTGGTGCAGAGAGAAAAAAGAGCAGTGGGA
ATAGGAGCTTTGTTCCTTGGGTTCTTGGGAGCAGCAGGAAGCACTATGGGCGCAGCGTCAATGACGCTGA
CGGTACAGGCCAGACAATTATTGTCTGGTATAGTGCAGCAGCAGAACAATTTGCTGAGGGCTATTGAGGC
GCAACAGCATCTGTTGCAACTCACAGTCTGGGGCATCAAGCAGCTCCAGGCAAGAATCCTGGCTGTGGAA
AGATACCTAAAGGATCAACAGCTCCTGGGGATTTGGGGTTGCTCTGGAAAACTCATTTGCACCACTGCTG
TGCCTTGGAATGCTAGTTGGAGTAATAAATCTCTGGAACAGATTTGGAATCACACGACCTGGATGGAGTG
GGACAGAGAAATTAACAATTACACAAGCTTAATACACTCCTTAATTGAAGAATCGCAAAACCAGCAAGAA
AAGAATGAACAAGAATTATTGGAATTAGATAAATGGGCAAGTTTGTGGAATTGGTTTAACATAACAAATT
GGCTGTGGTATATAAAATTATTCATAATGATAGTAGGAGGCTTGGTAGGTTTAAGAATAGTTTTTGCTGT
ACTTTCTATAGTGAATAGAGTTAGGCAGGGATATTCACCATTATCGTTTCAGACCCACCTCCCAACCCCG
AGGGGACCCGACAGGCCCGAAGGAATAGAAGAAGAAGGTGGAGAGAGAGACAGAGACAGATCCATTCGAT
TAGTGAACGGATCGGCACTGCGTGCGCCAATTCTGCAGACAAATGGCAGTATTCATCCACAATTTTAAAA
GAAAAGGGGGGATTGGGGGGTACAGTGCAGGGGAAAGAATAGTAGACATAATAGCAACAGACATACAAAC
TAAAGAATTACAAAAACAAATTACAAAAATTCAAAATTTTCGGGTTTATTACAGGGACAGCAGAGATCCA
GTTTGGTTAGTACCGGGCCCGCTCTAGACATGTCCAATATGACCGCCATGTTGACATTGATTATTGACTA
GTTATTAATAGTAATCAATTACGGGGTCATTAGTTCATAGCCCATATATGGAGTTCCGCGTTACATAACT
TACGGTAAATGGCCCGCCTGGCTGACCGCCCAACGACCCCCGCCCATTGACGTCAATAATGACGTATGTT
CCCATAGTAACGCCAATAGGGACTTTCCATTGACGTCAATGGGTGGAGTATTTACGGTAAACTGCCCACT
TGGCAGTACATCAAGTGTATCATATGCCAAGTCCGCCCCCTATTGACGTCAATGACGGTAAATGGCCCGC
CTGGCATTATGCCCAGTACATGACCTTACGGGACTTTCCTACTTGGCAGTACATCTACGTATTAGTCATC
GCTATTACCATGGTGATGCGGTTTTGGCAGTACACCAATGGGCGTGGATAGCGGTTTGACTCACGGGGAT
TTCCAAGTCTCCACCCCATTGACGTCAATGGGAGTTTGTTTTGGCACCAAAATCAACGGGACTTTCCAAA
ATGTCGTAATAACCCCGCCCCGTTGACGCAAATGGGCGGTAGGCGTGTACGGTGGGAGGTCTATATAAGC
AGAGCTCGTTTAGTGAACCGTCAGAATTTTGTAATACGACTCACTATAGGGCGGCCGGGAATTCGTCGAC
TGGATCCGGTACCGAGGAGATCTGCCGCCGCGATCGCCATGCCTCCCAGAAAAAAACGCCGCCAGCCTTC
CCAGAAAGCCCCGCTGCTGTTCCACCAACAACCACTGGAGGGCCCCAAACACAGCTGTGCATCTACACAG
CTTCCCATCACTCACACTCGACAGGTGCCCAGCAAGCCCATTGACCACAGCACCATCACTTCCTGGGTAT
CACCTGATTTTGATACAGCAGCAGGAAGCTTGTTCCCAGCCTACCAGAAACACCAAAACCGGGCGAGACA
CTCAAGTCGAAAACCTACCACCTCCAAGTTTCCACATCTAACTTTTGAGAGTCCGCAATCTTCCAGTTCA
GAGACATTGGGGATCCCCTTAATCCGAGAGTGCCCCAGTGAATCAGAAAAGGATGTTTCCAGAAGACCCT
TAGTTCCAGTGCTCAGTCCCCAAAGCTGTGGGAACATGTCAGTGCAGGCACTTCAGAGCTTACCTTATGT
GTTCATTCCACCTGATATCCAGACCCCAGAGGCCTCATCTGTGAAGGAAGAACTCATTCCCCAAGATCAG
AAGGAAAACAGCCTTCTAAGCTGCACTCTTCACACTGGCACTCCTAATAGCCCAGAGCCTGGACCTGTTC
TGGTTAAAGACACCCCCGAGGACAAGTATGGAATAAAGGTCACATGGAGGAGACGACAGCACCTGCTTGC
TTACCTCAGGGAGAGAGGGAAGCTGAGCAGAAGCCAATTCCTTGTGAAAAGCACGCGTACGCGGCCGCTC
GAGCAGAAACTCATCTCAGAAGAGGATCTGGCAGCAAATGATATCCTGGATTACAAGGATGACGACGATA
AGGTTTGGGTAGGAAGCGGAGCTACTAACTTCAGCCTGCTGAAGCAGGCTGGAGACGTGGAGGAGAACCC
TGGACCTATGACCGAGTACAAGCCCACGGTGCGCCTCGCCACCCGCGACGACGTCCCCAGGGCCGTACGC
ACCCTCGCCGCCGCGTTCGCCGACTACCCCGCCACGCGCCACACCGTCGATCCGGATCGCCACATCGAGC
GGGTCACCGAGCTGCAAGAACTCTTCCTCACGCGCGTCGGGCTCGACATCGGCAAGGTGTGGGTCGCGGA
CGACGGCGCCGCGGTGGCGGTCTGGACCACGCCGGAGAGCGTCGAAGCGGGGGCGGTGTTCGCCGAGATC
GGCCCGCGCATGGCCGAGTTGAGCGGTTCCCGGCTGGCCGCGCAGCAACAGATGGAAGGCCTCCTGGCGC
CGCACCGGCCCAAGGAGCCCGCGTGGTTCCTGGCCACCGTCGGCGTCTCGCCCGACCACCAGGGCAAGGG
TCTGGGCAGCGCCGTCGTGCTCCCCGGAGTGGAGGCGGCCGAGCGCGCCGGGGTGCCCGCCTTCCTGGAG
ACCTCCGCGCCCCGCAACCTCCCCTTCTACGAGCGGCTCGGCTTCACCGTCACCGCCGACGTCGAGGTGC
CCGAAGGACCGCGCACCTGGTGCATGACCCGCAAGCCCGGTGCCTGATGTACACCCAAACGGCCGGCCGC
GGTCTGTACAAGTAGGATTCGTCGAGGGACCTAATAACTTCGTATAGCATACATTATACGAAGTTATACA
TGTTTAAGGGTTCCGGTTCCACTAGGTACAATTCGATATCAAGCTTATCGATAATCAACCTCTGGATTAC
AAAATTTGTGAAAGATTGACTGGTATTCTTAACTATGTTGCTCCTTTTACGCTATGTGGATACGCTGCTT
TAATGCCTTTGTATCATGCTATTGCTTCCCGTATGGCTTTCATTTTCTCCTCCTTGTATAAATCCTGGTT
GCTGTCTCTTTATGAGGAGTTGTGGCCCGTTGTCAGGCAACGTGGCGTGGTGTGCACTGTGTTTGCTGAC
GCAACCCCCACTGGTTGGGGCATTGCCACCACCTGTCAGCTCCTTTCCGGGACTTTCGCTTTCCCCCTCC
CTATTGCCACGGCGGAACTCATCGCCGCCTGCCTTGCCCGCTGCTGGACAGGGGCTCGGCTGTTGGGCAC
TGACAATTCCGTGGTGTTGTCGGGGAAATCATCGTCCTTTCCTTGGCTGCTCGCCTGTGTTGCCACCTGG
ATTCTGCGCGGGACGTCCTTCTGCTACGTCCCTTCGGCCCTCAATCCAGCGGACCTTCCTTCCCGCGGCC
TGCTGCCGGCTCTGCGGCCTCTTCCGCGTCTTCGCCTTCGCCCTCAGACGAGTCGGATCTCCCTTTGGGC
CGCCTCCCCGCATCGATACCGTCGACCTCGATCGAGACCTAGAAAAACATGGAGCAATCACAAGTAGCAA
TACAGCAGCTACCAATGCTGATTGTGCCTGGCTAGAAGCACAAGAGGAGGAGGAGGTGGGTTTTCCAGTC
ACACCTCAGGTACCTTTAAGACCAATGACTTACAAGGCAGCTGTAGATCTTAGCCACTTTTTAAAAGAAA
AGGGGGGACTGGAAGGGCTAATTCACTCCCAACGAAGACAAGATATCCTTGATCTGTGGATCTACCACAC
ACAAGGCTACTTCCCTGATTGGCAGAACTACACACCAGGGCCAGGGATCAGATATCCACTGACCTTTGGA
TGGTGCTACAAGCTAGTACCAGTTGAGCAAGAGAAGGTAGAAGAAGCCAATGAAGGAGAGAACACCCGCT
TGTTACACCCTGTGAGCCTGCATGGGATGGATGACCCGGAGAGAGAAGTATTAGAGTGGAGGTTTGACAG
CCGCCTAGCATTTCATCACATGGCCCGAGAGCTGCATCCGGACTGTACTGGGTCTCTCTGGTTAGACCAG
ATCTGAGCCTGGGAGCTCTCTGGCTAACTAGGGAACCCACTGCTTAAGCCTCAATAAAGCTTGCCTTGAG
TGCTTCAAGTAGTGTGTGCCCGTCTGTTGTGTGACTCTGGTAACTAGAGATCCCTCAGACCCTTTTAGTC
AGTGTGGAAAATCTCTAGCAGCATGTGAGCAAAAGGCCAGCAAAAGGCCAGGAACCGTAAAAAGGCCGCG
TTGCTGGCGTTTTTCCATAGGCTCCGCCCCCCTGACGAGCATCACAAAAATCGACGCTCAAGTCAGAGGT
GGCGAAACCCGACAGGACTATAAAGATACCAGGCGTTTCCCCCTGGAAGCTCCCTCGTGCGCTCTCCTGT
TCCGACCCTGCCGCTTACCGGATACCTGTCCGCCTTTCTCCCTTCGGGAAGCGTGGCGCTTTCTCATAGC
TCACGCTGTAGGTATCTCAGTTCGGTGTAGGTCGTTCGCTCCAAGCTGGGCTGTGTGCACGAACCCCCCG
TTCAGCCCGACCGCTGCGCCTTATCCGGTAACTATCGTCTTGAGTCCAACCCGGTAAGACACGACTTATC
GCCACTGGCAGCAGCCACTGGTAACAGGATTAGCAGAGCGAGGTATGTAGGCGGTGCTACAGAGTTCTTG
AAGTGGTGGCCTAACTACGGCTACACTAGAAGAACAGTATTTGGTATCTGCGCTCTGCTGAAGCCAGTTA
CCTTCGGAAAAAGAGTTGGTAGCTCTTGATCCGGCAAACAAACCACCGCTGGTAGCGGTGGTTTTTTTGT
TTGCAAGCAGCAGATTACGCGCAGAAAAAAAGGATCTCAAGAAGATCCTTTGATCTTTTCTACGGGGTCT
GACGCTCAGTGGAACGAAAACTCACGTTAAGGGATTTTGGTCATGATTACGCCCCGCCCTGCCACTCATC
GCAGTACTGTTGTAATTCATTAAGCATTCTGCCGACATGGAAGCCATCACAAACGGCATGATGAACCTGA
ATCGCCAGCGGCATCAGCACCTTGTCGCCTTGCGTATAATATTTGCCCATGGTGAAAACGGGGGCGAAGA
AGTTGTCCATATTGGCCACGTTTAAATCAAAACTGGTGAAACTCACCCAGGGATTGGCTGAGACGAAAAA
CATATTCTCAATAAACCCTTTAGGGAAATAGGCCAGGTTTTCACCGTAACACGCCACATCTTGCGAATAT
ATGTGTAGAAACTGCCGGAAATCGTCGTGGTATTCACTCCAGAGCGATGAAAACGTTTCAGTTTGCTCAT
GGAAAACGGTGTAACAAGGGTGAACACTATCCCATATCACCAGCTCACCGTCTTTCATTGCCATACGGAA
CTCCGGATGAGCATTCATCAGGCGGGCAAGAATGTGAATAAAGGCCGGATAAAACTTGTGCTTATTTTTC
TTTACGGTCTTTAAAAAGGCCGTAATATCCAGCTGAACGGTCTGGTTATAGGTACATTGAGCAACTGACT
GAAATGCCTCAAAATGTTCTTTACGATGCCATTGGGATATATCAACGGTGGTATATCCAGTGATTTTTTT
CTCCATACTCTTCCTTTTTCAATATTATTGAAGCATTTATCAGGGTTATTGTCTCATGAGCGGATACATA
TTTGAATGTATTTAGAAAAATAAACAAATAGGGGTTCCGCGCACATTTCCCCGAAAAGTGCCACCTGAC
